>Addgene plasmid #166581 | pEcgRNA | addgene full sequence | sequence record 329519 | Addgene NGS Result
TTGAGTGAGCTGATACCGCTCGCCGCAGCCGAACGACCGAGCGCAGCGAGTCAGTGAGCGAGGAAGCGGA
AGAGCGCCTGATGCGGTATTTTCTCCTTACGCATCTGTGCGGTATTTCACACCGCATATGCTGGATCCTT
GACAGCTAGCTCAGTCCTAGGTATAATACTAGTTGAGACCCAGCAGTGAAAGATAAATGATCTGAGACCC
AGGTCGACCGACAGCCTTCCAAATGTTCTTCTCAAACGGAATCGTCGTATCCAGCCTACTCGCTATTGTC
CTCAATGCCGTATTAAATCATAAAAAGAAATAAGAAAAAGAGGTGCGAGCCTCTTTTTTGTGTGACAAAA
TAAAAACATCTACCTATTCATATACGCTAGTGTCATAGTCCTGAAAATCATCTGCATCAAGAACAATTTC
ACAACTCTTATACTTTTCTCTTACAAGTCGTTCGGCTTCATCTGGATTTTCAGCCTCTATACTTACTAAA
CGTGATAAAGTTTCTGTAATTTCTACTGTATCGACCTGCAGACTGGCTGTGTATAAGGGAGCCTGACATT
TATATTCCCCAGAACATCAGGTTAATGGCGTTTTTGATGTCATTTTCGCGGTGGCTGAGATCAGCCACTT
CTTCCCCGATAACGGAGACCGGCACACTGGCCATATCGGTGGTCATCATGCGCCAGCTTTCATCCCCGAT
ATGCACCACCGGGTAAAGTTCACGGGAGACTTTATCTGACAGCAGACGTGCACTGGCCAGGGGGATCACC
ATCCGTCGCCCGGGCGTGTCAATAATATCACTCTGTACATCCACAAACAGACGATAACGGCTCTCTCTTT
TATAGGTGTAAACCTTAAACTGCATTTCACCAGCCCCTGTTCTCGTCAGCAAAAGAGCCGTTCATTTCAA
TAAACCGGGCGACCTCAGCCATCCCTTCCTGATTTTCCGCTTTCCAGCGTTCGGCACGCAGACGACGGGC
TTCATTCTGCATGGTTGTGCTTACCAGACCGGAGATATTGACATCATATATGCCTTGAGCAACTGATAGC
TGTCGCTGTCAACTGTCACTGTAATACGCTGCTTCATAGCATACCTCTTTTTGACATACTTCGGGTATAC
ATATCAGTATATATTCTTATACCGCAAAAATCAGCGCGCAAATACGCATACTGTTATCTGGCTTTTAGTA
AGCCGGATCCCTGGGTCTCGGTTTTAGAGCTAGAAATAGCAAGTTAAAATAAGGCTAGTCCGTTATCAAC
TTGAAAAAGTGGCACCGAGTCGGTGCTTTTTTTGAATTCTCTAGAGTCGACCTGCAGAAGCTTAGATCTA
TTACCCTGTTATCCCTACTCGAGTTCATGTGCAGCTCCATAAGCAAAAGGGGATGATAAGTTTATCACCA
CCGACTATTTGCAACAGTGCCGTTGATCGTGCTATGATCGACTGATGTCATCAGCGGTGGAGTGCAATGT
CATGAGGGAAGCGGTGATCGCCGAAGTATCGACTCAACTATCAGAGGTAGTTGGCGTCATCGAGCGCCAT
CTCGAACCGACGTTGCTGGCCGTACATTTGTACGGCTCCGCAGTGGATGGCGGCCTGAAGCCACACAGTG
ATATTGATTTGCTGGTTACGGTGACCGTAAGGCTTGATGAAACAACGCGGCGAGCTTTGATCAACGACCT
TTTGGAAACTTCGGCTTCCCCTGGAGAGAGCGAGATTCTCCGCGCTGTAGAAGTCACCATTGTTGTGCAC
GACGACATCATTCCGTGGCGTTATCCAGCTAAGCGCGAACTGCAATTTGGAGAATGGCAGCGCAATGACA
TTCTTGCAGGTATCTTCGAGCCAGCCACGATCGACATTGATCTGGCTATCTTGCTGACAAAAGCAAGAGA
ACATAGCGTTGCCTTGGTAGGTCCAGCGGCGGAGGAACTCTTTGATCCGGTTCCTGAACAGGATCTATTT
GAGGCGCTAAATGAAACCTTAACGCTATGGAACTCGCCGCCCGACTGGGCTGGCGATGAGCGAAATGTAG
TGCTTACGTTGTCCCGCATTTGGTACAGCGCAGTAACCGGCAAAATCGCGCCGAAGGATGTCGCTGCCGA
CTGGGCAATGGAGCGCCTGCCGGCCCAGTATCAGCCCGTCATACTTGAAGCTAGACAGGCTTATCTTGGA
CAAGAAGAAGATCGCTTGGCCTCGCGCGCAGATCAGTTGGAAGAATTTGTCCACTACGTGAAAGGCGAGA
TCACCAAGGTAGTCGGCAAATAAGATGCCGCTCGCCAGTCGATTGGCTGAGCTCATAAGTTCCTATTCCG
AAGTTCCGCGAACGCGTAAAGGATCTAGGTGAAGATCCTTTTTGATAATCTCATGACCAAAATCCCTTAA
CGTGAGTTTTCGTTCCACTGAGCGTCAGACCCCGTAGAAAAGATCAAAGGATCTTCTTGAGATCCTTTTT
TTCTGCGCGTAATCTGCTGCTTGCAAACAAAAAAACCACCGCTACCAGCGGTGGTTTGTTTGCCGGATCA
AGAGCTACCAACTCTTTTTCCGAAGGTAACTGGCTTCAGCAGAGCGCAGATACCAAATACTGTCCTTCTA
GTGTAGCCGTAGTTAGGCCACCACTTCAAGAACTCTGTAGCACCGCCTACATACCTCGCTCTGCTAATCC
TGTTACCAGTGGCTGCTGCCAGTGGCGATAAGTCGTGTCTTACCGGGTTGGACTCAAGACGATAGTTACC
GGATAAGGCGCAGCGGTCGGGCTGAACGGGGGGTTCGTGCACACAGCCCAGCTTGGAGCGAACGACCTAC
ACCGAACTGAGATACCTACAGCGTGAGCTATGAGAAAGCGCCACGCTTCCCGAAGGGAGAAAGGCGGACA
GGTATCCGGTAAGCGGCAGGGTCGGAACAGGAGAGCGCACGAGGGAGCTTCCAGGGGGAAACGCCTGGTA
TCTTTATAGTCCTGTCGGGTTTCGCCACCTCTGACTTGAGCGTCGATTTTTGTGATGCTCGTCAGGGGGG
CGGAGCCTATGGAAAAACGCCAGCAACGCGGCCTTTTTACGGTTCCTGGCCTTTTGCTGGCCTTTTGCTC
ACATGTTCTTTCCTGCGTTATCCCCTGATTCTGTGGATAACCGTATTACCGCCT
Features (pLannotate 1.2.2; 14 found; start..end, strand, type, name):
      1..72      +  rep_origin     RSF ori (fragment): Plasmids containing the RSF 1030 origin of replication can be propagated in E. coli cells that contain additional plasmids with compatible origins.
     77..130     -  misc_feature   bom (fragment): basis of mobility region from pBR322
    139..173     +  promoter       J23119(SpeI) promoter: bacterial promoter (Registry of Standard Biological Parts BBa J23119) modified to end with an SpeI site
    183..202     +  promoter       SNR52 promoter (fragment): promoter for the S. cerevisiae small nucleolar RNA gene SNR52
    367..519     -  CDS            dpnD (fragment): DPND_STRPN - Protein predicted: Swiss-Prot protein existence level 4. From Streptococcus pneumoniae serotype 4 (strain ATCC BAA-334 / TIGR4).
    563..865     -  CDS            ccdB: CCDB_ECOLI - Also known as G, letB, letD. Experimental evidence at protein level: Swiss-Prot protein existence level 1. Toxic component of a type II toxin-antitoxin (TA) system, functioning in plasmid maintainence. Responsible for the post- segregational killing (PSK) of plasmid-free cells, also referred to as a plasmid addiction system. Half-life of over 2 hours. Cell killing by CcdB is accompanied by filamentation, defects in chromosome and plasmid segregation, defects in cell division, formation of anucleate cells, decreased DNA synthesis and plasmid loss. Interferes with the activity of DN
    870..1028    -  CDS            ccdA (fragment): CCDA_ECO57 - Also known as H, letA. Experimental evidence at protein level: Swiss-Prot protein existence level 1. Antitoxin component of a type II toxin-antitoxin (TA) system which inhibits the post-segregational killing (PSK) of plasmid-free cells, also referred to as a plasmid addiction system. Binds to and blocks the activity of CcdB; will also remove bound CcdB protein from the CcdB-GyrA complex by forming a CcdA-CcdB complex, a process termed rejuvenation. Functions as a transcriptional corepressor for the ccdAB operon, repression also requires CcdB (By similarity). From Escherichia coli
   1119..1200    -  intron         PDK intron (fragment): pdk; modified pyruvate orthophosphate dikinase intron from Flaveria trinervia 3.0
   1211..1286    +  misc_RNA       gRNA scaffold: guide RNA scaffold for the Streptococcus pyogenes CRISPR/Cas9 system
   1299..1317    +  misc_feature   MCS (fragment): pUC18/19 multiple cloning site
   1445..1471    +  CDS            ApmR (fragment): aminoglycoside 3-N-acetyltransferase type IV ; aac(3)IV; confers resistance to apramycin (Paget and Davies, 1996)
   1472..2263    +  CDS            SmR: aminoglycoside adenylyltransferase (Murphy, 1985); aadA; confers resistance to spectinomycin and streptomycin
   2297..2317    +  protein_bind   FRT (mutant) (fragment): FRT site with a mutation in the core sequence (Azam et al., 1997) FLP recombinase from the Saccharomyces cerevisiae 2μ plasmid
   2437..3025    +  rep_origin     ori: high-copy-number ColE1/pMB1/pBR322/pUC origin of replication
