[The description below was written by a language model from this plasmid's Addgene catalogue record and pLannotate feature annotations shown in this document.]
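Description:
pEcgRNA is a small (about 3.1 kb) bacterial guide-RNA plasmid derived from pTargetF and intended for CRISPR-Cas9-assisted genome editing in Escherichia coli, as part of a modified pCas/pTargetF two-plasmid system. It replicates from a high-copy ColE1/pMB1-type origin and is selected with spectinomycin through the aadA aminoglycoside adenylyltransferase gene (SmR), which also confers streptomycin resistance.

The functional core is a guide RNA expression unit in which the strong constitutive synthetic promoter J23119 lies upstream of the Streptococcus pyogenes Cas9 gRNA scaffold. Between promoter and scaffold sits a reverse-oriented ccdB cassette, with a partial ccdA sequence beside it. CcdB is a gyrase-poisoning toxin that kills ordinary E. coli strains, which is why the plasmid is maintained in a ccdB-resistant host. The layout suggests a counter-selectable stuffer: replacing ccdB with a target-specific spacer would place that spacer directly between J23119 and the scaffold, and transformation into a standard strain would eliminate uncut or unmodified parental plasmid, enriching for correct guide clones. The record lists ligation-independent cloning as the cloning method but does not describe the spacer-insertion scheme or the enzymes involved. A fragment of a pUC-type multiple cloning site follows the scaffold, a position where pTargetF-style plasmids can carry donor repair templates, although the record does not say so here.

Several other automated annotations are short fragments (RSF origin, bom, SNR52 promoter, dpnD, PDK intron, ApmR, mutant FRT). These are most likely incidental sequence matches or cloning remnants rather than functional elements. Cas9 itself is not encoded on this plasmid and must be supplied from a companion construct.
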