Addgene plasmid #166581: pEcgRNA
Purpose: CRISPR-Cas9-assisted genome editing in Escherichia coli
Depositing lab: Sheng Yang. Depositing organization: CAS Center for Excellence in Molecular Plant Sciences ("CEMPS"). Publication: A modified pCas/pTargetF system for CRISPR-Cas9-assisted genome editing in Escherichia coli. Li Q, Sun B, Chen J, Zhang Y, Jiang Y, Yang S. Acta Biochim Biophys Sin (Shanghai). 2021 Apr 15;53(5):620-627. doi: 10.1093/abbs/gmab036. PubMed 33764372.
Backbone
  Vector backbone: pTargetF
  Vector type: Bacterial Expression
Growth in bacteria
  Bacterial resistance: Spectinomycin, 50 μg/mL
  Growth temperature: 37°C
  Growth strain: ccdB Survival
  Copy number: High Copy
Gene/Insert
  Gene/Insert name: ccdB
  Cloning method: Ligation Independent Cloning
  Sequencing primers: 5′ n/a
Terms and licenses: Academic/Nonprofit Terms; Industry Terms: Not Available to Industry
How to cite: pEcgRNA was a gift from Sheng Yang (Addgene plasmid # 166581 ; http://n2t.net/addgene:166581 ; RRID:Addgene_166581)
